Addgene plasmid #231199: CA-0140 CMVTO-Renin-ECL-CD4-tevs-RXR6.2
Purpose: ER-retained renin
Depositing lab: Xiaojing Gao. Depositing organization: Stanford University. Publication: Orthogonalized human protease control of secreted signals. Aldrete CA, Call CC, Sant'Anna LE, Vlahos AE, Pei J, Cong Q, Gao XJ. Nat Chem Biol. 2025 Jan 15. doi: 10.1038/s41589-024-01831-x. PubMed 39814991.
Backbone
  Vector backbone: CMVTO-FlpIn
  Vector type: Mammalian Expression
Growth in bacteria
  Bacterial resistance: Ampicillin, 100 μg/mL
  Growth temperature: 37°C
  Growth strain: DH5alpha
  Copy number: High Copy
Gene/Insert
  Gene/Insert name: Renin-ECL-CD4-tevs-RXR6.2
  Species: H. sapiens (human)
  Entrez Gene: REN (a.k.a. ADTKD4, HNFJ2, RTD)
  Cloning method: Ligation Independent Cloning
Terms and licenses: Academic/Nonprofit Terms; Industry Terms: Not Available to Industry
How to cite: CA-0140 CMVTO-Renin-ECL-CD4-tevs-RXR6.2 was a gift from Xiaojing Gao (Addgene plasmid # 231199 ; http://n2t.net/addgene:231199 ; RRID:Addgene_231199)
