[The description below was written by a language model from this plasmid's Addgene catalogue record and pLannotate feature annotations shown in this document.]
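Description:
CA-0140 CMVTO-Renin-ECL-CD4-tevs-RXR6.2 is a 6.6 kb mammalian expression plasmid built on a CMVTO-FlpIn backbone and designed to produce a form of human renin that is held in the endoplasmic reticulum. It is propagated in E. coli from a high-copy ColE1/pUC-type origin with ampicillin selection (AmpR under its own bla promoter); a partial f1 origin and lac promoter/operator remnants are also carried by the backbone. An FRT site sits immediately upstream of a hygromycin resistance coding sequence followed by the SV40 poly(A) signal. This is the arrangement used for Flp-mediated integration into a genomic FRT landing pad, where integration normally supplies the promoter that activates hygromycin resistance.

The expression cassette is driven by the CMV enhancer and promoter followed by short tet operator matches, consistent with the "TO" designation for a tetracycline-repressor-controllable CMV promoter that is constitutive in cells lacking TetR. It ends in the bGH poly(A) signal. The open reading frame begins with a short IL10-derived segment, probably serving as a secretion signal peptide, fused to a large fragment of human REN. Downstream are a short CD4 fragment, whose size fits a transmembrane anchor, and a KCNJ11 (Kir6.2) fragment. By the construct name, the latter supplies the RXR-type ER retention motif. The name also indicates an "ECL" element and a TEV protease site ("tevs") between the CD4 and RXR segments, though neither is annotated in the feature table and the record does not define ECL. This layout suggests that cleavage at the TEV site would remove the retention signal and release renin from the ER. The associated work concerns orthogonalized human protease control of secreted signals.
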