Features (pLannotate 1.2.2; 25 found; start..end, strand, type, name):
     33..56      +  polyA_signal   bGH poly(A) signal (fragment): bovine growth hormone polyadenylation signal
     60..81      +  promoter       SV40 promoter (fragment): SV40 enhancer and early promoter
    102..335     +  rep_origin     f1 ori (fragment) (sequence partly withheld): f1 bacteriophage origin of replication; arrow indicates direction of (+) strand synthesis
    340..387     +  protein_bind   FRT: FLP-mediated recombination occurs in the 8-bp core sequence TCTAGAAA (Turan and Bode, 2011). FLP recombinase from the Saccharomyces cerevisiae 2μ plasmid
    395..1417    +  CDS            HygR: aminoglycoside phosphotransferase from E. coli; aph(4)-Ia; confers resistance to hygromycin
   1427..1552    +  CDS            ble (fragment): BLE_KLEPN - Experimental evidence at protein level: Swiss-Prot protein existence level 1. Binding protein with a strong affinity to the bleomycin family of antibiotics. Binds to CL990; an antimitotic-antibiotic compound. From Klebsiella pneumoniae.
   1547..1668    +  polyA_signal   SV40 poly(A) signal: SV40 polyadenylation signal
   1741..1757    -  protein_bind   lac operator: The lac repressor binds to the lac operator to inhibit transcription in E. coli. This inhibition can be relieved by adding lactose or isopropyl-β-D-thiogalactopyranoside (IPTG). lac repressor encoded by lacI
   1765..1795    -  promoter       lac promoter: promoter for the E. coli lac operon
   1810..1831    -  protein_bind   CAP binding site: CAP binding activates transcription in the presence of cAMP. E. coli catabolite activator protein
   1844..1936    -  CDS            lacI (fragment): lac repressor; lacI; The lac repressor binds to the lac operator to inhibit transcription in E. coli. This inhibition can be relieved by adding lactose or isopropyl-β-D-thiogalactopyranoside (IPTG).
   2119..2707    -  rep_origin     ori: high-copy-number ColE1/pMB1/pBR322/pUC origin of replication
   2878..3738    -  CDS            AmpR: β-lactamase; bla; confers resistance to ampicillin, carbenicillin, and related antibiotics
   3739..3843    -  promoter       AmpR promoter: bla
   3902..3954    -  misc_feature   bom (fragment): basis of mobility region from pBR322
   4104..4483    +  enhancer       CMV enhancer: human cytomegalovirus immediate early enhancer
   4484..4687    +  promoter       CMV promoter: human cytomegalovirus (CMV) immediate early promoter
   4689..4708    +  promoter       PLtetO-1 promoter (fragment): modified phage lambda PL promoter with tet operator sites (Lutz and Bujard, 1997)
   4710..4729    +  promoter       PLtetO-1 promoter (fragment): modified phage lambda PL promoter with tet operator sites (Lutz and Bujard, 1997)
   4737..4770    +  promoter       TRE3GV promoter (fragment): 3rd-generation Tet-responsive promoter that can be activated by binding of Tet-On® 3G, optimized for retroviral and lentiviral vectors
   4860..4916    +  CDS            IL10 (fragment): IL10_HUMAN - Experimental evidence at protein level: Swiss-Prot protein existence level 1. Major immune regulatory cytokine that acts on many cells of the immune system where it has profound anti-inflammatory functions, limiting excessive tissue disruption caused by inflammation. Mechanistically, IL10 binds to its heterotetrameric receptor comprising IL10RA and IL10RB leading to JAK1 and STAT2-mediated phosphorylation of STAT3 (PubMed:16982608). In turn, STAT3 translocates to the nucleus where it drives expression of anti-inflammatory mediators (PubMed:18025162). Targets antigen-presenting cel
   4917..5936    +  CDS            REN (fragment): RENI_HUMAN - Experimental evidence at protein level: Swiss-Prot protein existence level 1. Renin is a highly specific endopeptidase, whose only known function is to generate angiotensin I from angiotensinogen in the plasma, initiating a cascade of reactions that produce an elevation of blood pressure and increased sodium retention by the kidney. From Homo sapiens (Human).
   6066..6131    +  CDS            CD4 (fragment): CD4_HUMAN - Experimental evidence at protein level: Swiss-Prot protein existence level 1. (Microbial infection) Primary receptor for human immunodeficiency virus-1 (HIV-1) (PubMed:2214026, PubMed:16331979, PubMed:9641677, PubMed:12089508). Down-regulated by HIV-1 Vpu (PubMed:17346169). Acts as a receptor for Human Herpes virus 7/HHV-7 (PubMed:7909607). From Homo sapiens (Human).
   6180..6290    +  CDS            KCNJ11 (fragment): KCJ11_HUMAN - Experimental evidence at protein level: Swiss-Prot protein existence level 1. This receptor is controlled by G proteins. Inward rectifier potassium channels are characterized by a greater tendency to allow potassium to flow into the cell rather than out of it. Their voltage dependence is regulated by the concentration of extracellular potassium; as external potassium is raised, the voltage range of the channel opening shifts to more positive voltages. The inward rectification is mainly due to the blockage of outward current by internal magnesium. Can be blocked by extracellular b
   6390..17      +  polyA_signal   bGH poly(A) signal (across the origin): bovine growth hormone polyadenylation signal
>Addgene plasmid #231199 | CA-0140 CMVTO-Renin-ECL-CD4-tevs-RXR6.2 | addgene full sequence | sequence record 459375 | Addgene NGS Result
TGCGGTGGGCTCTATGGAGATCTATCGATGTTCTGGGGATGCGGTGGGCTCTATGGCTTCTGAGGCGGAA
AGAACCAGCTGGGGCTCTAGGGGGTATCCCC
[124 nt withheld, positions 102-225]
C
[91 nt withheld, positions 227-317]
AGGGTGATGGTTCACGTACCTAGAAGTTCCTATTCCGAAGTTCCTATTCTCTAGAAAGTATAGGAACTTC
CTTGGCCAAAAAGCCTGAACTCACCGCGACGTCTGTCGAGAAGTTTCTGATCGAAAAGTTCGACAGCGTC
TCCGACCTGATGCAGCTCTCGGAGGGCGAAGAATCTCGTGCTTTCAGCTTCGATGTAGGAGGGCGTGGAT
ATGTCCTGCGGGTAAATAGCTGCGCCGATGGTTTCTACAAAGATCGTTATGTTTATCGGCACTTTGCATC
GGCCGCGCTCCCGATTCCGGAAGTGCTTGACATTGGGGAATTCAGCGAGAGCCTGACCTATTGCATCTCC
CGCCGTGCACAGGGTGTCACGTTGCAAGACCTGCCTGAAACCGAACTGCCCGCTGTTCTGCAGCCGGTCG
CGGAGGCCATGGATGCGATCGCTGCGGCCGATCTTAGCCAGACGAGCGGGTTCGGCCCATTCGGACCGCA
AGGAATCGGTCAATACACTACATGGCGTGATTTCATATGCGCGATTGCTGATCCCCATGTGTATCACTGG
CAAACTGTGATGGACGACACCGTCAGTGCGTCCGTCGCGCAGGCTCTCGATGAGCTGATGCTTTGGGCCG
AGGACTGCCCCGAAGTCCGGCACCTCGTGCACGCGGATTTCGGCTCCAACAATGTCCTGACGGACAATGG
CCGCATAACAGCGGTCATTGACTGGAGCGAGGCGATGTTCGGGGATTCCCAATACGAGGTCGCCAACATC
TTCTTCTGGAGGCCGTGGTTGGCTTGTATGGAGCAGCAGACGCGCTACTTCGAGCGGAGGCATCCGGAGC
TTGCAGGATCGCCGCGGCTCCGGGCGTATATGCTCCGCATTGGTCTTGACCAACTCTATCAGAGCTTGGT
TGACGGCAATTTCGATGATGCAGCTTGGGCGCAGGGTCGATGCGACGCAATCGTCCGATCCGGAGCCGGG
ACTGTCGGGCGTACACAAATCGCCCGCAGAAGCGCGGCCGTCTGGACCGATGGCTGTGTAGAAGTACTCG
CCGATAGTGGAAACCGACGCCCCAGCACTCGTCCGAGGGCAAAGGAATAGCACGTACTACGAGATTTCGA
TTCCACCGCCGCCTTCTATGAAAGGTTGGGCTTCGGAATCGTTTTCCGGGACGCCGGCTGGATGATCCTC
CAGCGCGGGGATCTCATGCTGGAGTTCTTCGCCCACCCCAACTTGTTTATTGCAGCTTATAATGGTTACA
AATAAAGCAATAGCATCACAAATTTCACAAATAAAGCATTTTTTTCACTGCATTCTAGTTGTGGTTTGTC
CAAACTCATCAATGTATCTTATCATGTCTGTATACCGTCGACCTCTAGCTAGAGCTTGGCGTAATCATGG
TCATAGCTGTTTCCTGTGTGAAATTGTTATCCGCTCACAATTCCACACAACATACGAGCCGGAAGCATAA
AGTGTAAAGCCTGGGGTGCCTAATGAGTGAGCTAACTCACATTAATTGCGTTGCGCTCACTGCCCGCTTT
CCAGTCGGGAAACCTGTCGTGCCAGCTGCATTAATGAATCGGCCAACGCGCGGGGAGAGGCGGTTTGCGT
ATTGGGCGCTCTTCCGCTTCCTCGCTCACTGACTCGCTGCGCTCGGTCGTTCGGCTGCGGCGAGCGGTAT
CAGCTCACTCAAAGGCGGTAATACGGTTATCCACAGAATCAGGGGATAACGCAGGAAAGAACATGTGAGC
AAAAGGCCAGCAAAAGGCCAGGAACCGTAAAAAGGCCGCGTTGCTGGCGTTTTTCCATAGGCTCCGCCCC
CCTGACGAGCATCACAAAAATCGACGCTCAAGTCAGAGGTGGCGAAACCCGACAGGACTATAAAGATACC
AGGCGTTTCCCCCTGGAAGCTCCCTCGTGCGCTCTCCTGTTCCGACCCTGCCGCTTACCGGATACCTGTC
CGCCTTTCTCCCTTCGGGAAGCGTGGCGCTTTCTCATAGCTCACGCTGTAGGTATCTCAGTTCGGTGTAG
GTCGTTCGCTCCAAGCTGGGCTGTGTGCACGAACCCCCCGTTCAGCCCGACCGCTGCGCCTTATCCGGTA
ACTATCGTCTTGAGTCCAACCCGGTAAGACACGACTTATCGCCACTGGCAGCAGCCACTGGTAACAGGAT
TAGCAGAGCGAGGTATGTAGGCGGTGCTACAGAGTTCTTGAAGTGGTGGCCTAACTACGGCTACACTAGA
AGAACAGTATTTGGTATCTGCGCTCTGCTGAAGCCAGTTACCTTCGGAAAAAGAGTTGGTAGCTCTTGAT
CCGGCAAACAAACCACCGCTGGTAGCGGTGGTTTTTTTGTTTGCAAGCAGCAGATTACGCGCAGAAAAAA
AGGATCTCAAGAAGATCCTTTGATCTTTTCTACGGGGTCTGACGCTCAGTGGAACGAAAACTCACGTTAA
GGGATTTTGGTCATGAGATTATCAAAAAGGATCTTCACCTAGATCCTTTTAAATTAAAAATGAAGTTTTA
AATCAATCTAAAGTATATATGAGTAAACTTGGTCTGACAGTTACCAATGCTTAATCAGTGAGGCACCTAT
CTCAGCGATCTGTCTATTTCGTTCATCCATAGTTGCCTGACTCCCCGTCGTGTAGATAACTACGATACGG
GAGGGCTTACCATCTGGCCCCAGTGCTGCAATGATACCGCGAGACCCACGCTCACCGGCTCCAGATTTAT
CAGCAATAAACCAGCCAGCCGGAAGGGCCGAGCGCAGAAGTGGTCCTGCAACTTTATCCGCCTCCATCCA
GTCTATTAATTGTTGCCGGGAAGCTAGAGTAAGTAGTTCGCCAGTTAATAGTTTGCGCAACGTTGTTGCC
ATTGCTACAGGCATCGTGGTGTCACGCTCGTCGTTTGGTATGGCTTCATTCAGCTCCGGTTCCCAACGAT
CAAGGCGAGTTACATGATCCCCCATGTTGTGCAAAAAAGCGGTTAGCTCCTTCGGTCCTCCGATCGTTGT
CAGAAGTAAGTTGGCCGCAGTGTTATCACTCATGGTTATGGCAGCACTGCATAATTCTCTTACTGTCATG
CCATCCGTAAGATGCTTTTCTGTGACTGGTGAGTACTCAACCAAGTCATTCTGAGAATAGTGTATGCGGC
GACCGAGTTGCTCTTGCCCGGCGTCAATACGGGATAATACCGCGCCACATAGCAGAACTTTAAAAGTGCT
CATCATTGGAAAACGTTCTTCGGGGCGAAAACTCTCAAGGATCTTACCGCTGTTGAGATCCAGTTCGATG
TAACCCACTCGTGCACCCAACTGATCTTCAGCATCTTTTACTTTCACCAGCGTTTCTGGGTGAGCAAAAA
CAGGAAGGCAAAATGCCGCAAAAAAGGGAATAAGGGCGACACGGAAATGTTGAATACTCATACTCTTCCT
TTTTCAATATTATTGAAGCATTTATCAGGGTTATTGTCTCATGAGCGGATACATATTTGAATGTATTTAG
AAAAATAAACAAATAGGGGTTCCGCGCACATTTCCCCGAAAAGTGCCACCTGACGTCGACGGATCGGGAG
ATCTCCCGATCCCCTATGGTGCACTCTCAGTACAATCTGCTCTGATGCCGCATAGTTAAGCCAGTATCTG
CTCCCTGCTTGTGTGTTGGAGGTCGCTGAGTAGTGCGCGAGCAAAATTTAAGCTACAACAAGGCAAGGCT
TGACCGACAATTGCATGAAGAATCTGCTTAGGGTTAGGCGTTTTGCGCTGCTTCGTACGGGCCAGATATA
CGCGTTGACATTGATTATTGACTAGTTATTAATAGTAATCAATTACGGGGTCATTAGTTCATAGCCCATA
TATGGAGTTCCGCGTTACATAACTTACGGTAAATGGCCCGCCTGGCTGACCGCCCAACGACCCCCGCCCA
TTGACGTCAATAATGACGTATGTTCCCATAGTAACGCCAATAGGGACTTTCCATTGACGTCAATGGGTGG
AGTATTTACGGTAAACTGCCCACTTGGCAGTACATCAAGTGTATCATATGCCAAGTACGCCCCCTATTGA
CGTCAATGACGGTAAATGGCCCGCCTGGCATTATGCCCAGTACATGACCTTATGGGACTTTCCTACTTGG
CAGTACATCTACGTATTAGTCATCGCTATTACCATGGTGATGCGGTTTTGGCAGTACATCAATGGGCGTG
GATAGCGGTTTGACTCACGGGGATTTCCAAGTCTCCACCCCATTGACGTCAATGGGAGTTTGTTTTGGCA
CCAAAATCAACGGGACTTTCCAAAATGTCGTAACAACTCCGCCCCATTGACGCAAATGGGCGGTAGGCGT
GTACGGTGGGAGGTCTATATAAGCAGAGCTCTCCCTATCAGTGATAGAGATCTCCCTATCAGTGATAGAG
ATCGTCGACGAGCTCGTTTAGTGAACCGTCAGATCGCCTGGAGACGCCATCCACGCTGTTTTGACCTCCA
TAGAAGACACCGGGACCGATCCAGCCTCCGGACTCTAGCGTTTAAACTTAAGCTTCGCCACCATGCACAG
CTCAGCACTGCTCTGTTGCCTGGTCCTCCTGACTGGGGTGAGGGCTAGCCTCACTCTCGGTAATACTACT
TCCTCAGTCATCTTAACCAACTACATGGATACGCAGTATTACGGGGAAATCGGCATTGGCACACCCCCTC
AGACTTTTAAGGTAGTTTTTGATACTGGGTCTAGCAATGTTTGGGTCCCTAGCAGTAAGTGTTCCCGCCT
GTATACAGCGTGTGTTTACCATAAGTTATTTGACGCCTCAGACTCCTCTAGCTATAAACACAACGGCACC
GAGCTCACCCTAAGATACAGCACAGGGACTGTTTCGGGGTTTCTGTCCCAGGACATTATTACAGTGGGAG
GTATTACAGTGACCCAAATGTTTGGGGAGGTGACCGAGATGCCGGCTCTGCCGTTCATGCTGGCAGAGTT
CGACGGGGTCGTTGGCATGGGCTTCATCGAGCAGGCTATTGGGCGGGTAACCCCCATCTTCGACAACATC
ATTAGCCAGGGCGTGCTAAAGGAGGACGTGTTCAGCTTTTATTACAATAGAGATTCTGAAAACTCTCAGA
GTTTGGGCGGCCAGATAGTGCTTGGAGGCAGTGATCCCCAGCACTACGAAGGCAATTTTCACTATATAAA
TCTGATCAAAACTGGGGTGTGGCAGATCCAGATGAAGGGGGTGTCAGTGGGTTCCTCTACGTTATTGTGC
GAGGACGGATGTCTGGCCCTCGTAGACACTGGAGCTAGTTACATCAGCGGCTCAACCAGCTCAATTGAAA
AGCTGATGGAGGCACTGGGAGCAAAAAAGCGGTTGTTCGATTACGTCGTGAAATGTAATGAGGGACCTAC
CCTGCCCGACATCTCTTTCCATCTGGGTGGAAAAGAGTATACTCTGACAAGCGCCGATTACGTATTTCAG
GAGTCCTACTCGTCCAAAAAACTCTGCACGTTAGCAATCCACGCCATGGACATCCCTCCACCAACCGGAC
CTACCTGGGCTCTGGGGGCCACATTTATACGAAAATTCTATACCGAGTTCGATCGCAGGAACAACCGTAT
CGGCTTTGCACTTGCCAGGGGCGCCGGGACAGGAGGGTCTGGGGGTGGCACTGGCGGATCTGGAGGAGAC
TACAAGGACGATGACGACAACGGCGGATCGGGGGGGTCTGGTGGTAGTGGCGGTTCGGGGGGAGGCACAG
GTGGATCCATGGCTCTCATTGTCTTGGGCGGTGTGGCCGGGTTACTGCTGTTCATCGGACTTGGCATATT
TTTCGGGGGCGGCTCTCTCGAGAACTTGTACTTCCAGAGTGGCAGTGGAGGTACCCTTCTCGAAGCCCTG
ACCTTAGCCAGTGCACGGGGACCCCTGAGGAAGAGATCTGTGCCAATGGCTAAGGCGAAACCGAAATTCT
CCATCTCACCTGACAGCTTGAGCTAGGGCCCGAACAAAAACTCATCTCAGAAGAGGATCTGAATAGCGCC
GTCGACCATCATCATAATCATCATTGAGTTTAAACCCGCTGATCAGCCTCGACTGTGCCTTCTAGTTGCC
AGCCATCTGTTGTTTGCCCCTCCCCCGTGCCTTCCTTGACCCTGGAAGGTGCCACTCCCACTGTCCTTTC
CTAATAAAATGAGGAAATTGCATCGCATTGTCTGAGTAGGTGTCATTCTATTCTGGGGGGTGGGGTGGGG
CAGGACAGCAAGGGGGAGGATTGGGAAGACAATAGCAGGCATGCTGGGGA
